>Addgene plasmid #144579 | TFORF3103 | addgene full sequence | sequence record 391519 | Addgene NGS Result
TTAATGTAGTCTTATGCAATACTCTTGTAGTCTTGCAACATGGTAACGATGAGTTAGCAACATGCCTTAC
AAGGAGAGAAAAAGCACCGTGCATGCCGATTGGTGGAAGTAAGGTGGTACGATCGTGCCTTATTAGGAAG
GCAACAGACGGGTCTGACATGGATTGGACGAACCACTGAATTGCCGCATTGCAGAGATATTGTATTTAAG
TGCCTAGCTCGATACATAAACGGGTCTCTCTGGTTAGACCAGATCTGAGCCTGGGAGCTCTCTGGCTAAC
TAGGGAACCCACTGCTTAAGCCTCAATAAAGCTTGCCTTGAGTGCTTCAAGTAGTGTGTGCCCGTCTGTT
GTGTGACTCTGGTAACTAGAGATCCCTCAGACCCTTTTAGTCAGTGTGGAAAATCTCTAGCAGTGGCGCC
CGAACAGGGACTTGAAAGCGAAAGGGAAACCAGAGGAGCTCTCTCGACGCAGGACTCGGCTTGCTGAAGC
GCGCACGGCAAGAGGCGAGGGGCGGCGACTGGTGAGTACGCCAAAAATTTTGACTAGCGGAGGCTAGAAG
GAGAGAGATGGGTGCGAGAGCGTCAGTATTAAGCGGGGGAGAATTAGATCGCGATGGGAAAAAATTCGGT
TAAGGCCAGGGGGAAAGAAAAAATATAAATTAAAACATATAGTATGGGCAAGCAGGGAGCTAGAACGATT
CGCAGTTAATCCTGGCCTGTTAGAAACATCAGAAGGCTGTAGACAAATACTGGGACAGCTACAACCATCC
CTTCAGACAGGATCAGAAGAACTTAGATCATTATATAATACAGTAGCAACCCTCTATTGTGTGCATCAAA
GGATAGAGATAAAAGACACCAAGGAAGCTTTAGACAAGATAGAGGAAGAGCAAAACAAAAGTAAGACCAC
CGCACAGCAAGCGGCCGCTGATCTTCAGACCTGGAGGAGGAGATATGAGGGACAATTGGAGAAGTGAATT
ATATAAATATAAAGTAGTAAAAATTGAACCATTAGGAGTAGCACCCACCAAGGCAAAGAGAAGAGTGGTG
CAGAGAGAAAAAAGAGCAGTGGGAATAGGAGCTTTGTTCCTTGGGTTCTTGGGAGCAGCAGGAAGCACTA
TGGGCGCAGCGTCAATGACGCTGACGGTACAGGCCAGACAATTATTGTCTGGTATAGTGCAGCAGCAGAA
CAATTTGCTGAGGGCTATTGAGGCGCAACAGCATCTGTTGCAACTCACAGTCTGGGGCATCAAGCAGCTC
CAGGCAAGAATCCTGGCTGTGGAAAGATACCTAAAGGATCAACAGCTCCTGGGGATTTGGGGTTGCTCTG
GAAAACTCATTTGCACCACTGCTGTGCCTTGGAATGCTAGTTGGAGTAATAAATCTCTGGAACAGATTTG
GAATCACACGACCTGGATGGAGTGGGACAGAGAAATTAACAATTACACAAGCTTAATACACTCCTTAATT
GAAGAATCGCAAAACCAGCAAGAAAAGAATGAACAAGAATTATTGGAATTAGATAAATGGGCAAGTTTGT
GGAATTGGTTTAACATAACAAATTGGCTGTGGTATATAAAATTATTCATAATGATAGTAGGAGGCTTGGT
AGGTTTAAGAATAGTTTTTGCTGTACTTTCTATAGTGAATAGAGTTAGGCAGGGATATTCACCATTATCG
TTTCAGACCCACCTCCCAACCCCGAGGGGACCCATGCATTGCATCTCAATTAGTCAGCAACCAGGTGTGG
AAAGTCCCCAGGCTCCCCAGCAGGCAGAAGTATGCAAAGCATGCGTCTCAATTAGTCAGCAACCATAGTC
CCGCCCCTAACTCCGCCCATCCCGCCCCTAACTCCGCCCAGTTCCGCCCATTCTCCGCCCCATGGCTGAC
TAATTTTTTTTATTTATGCAGAGGCCGAGGCCGCCTCGGCCTCTGAGCTATTCCAGAAGTAGTGAGGAGG
CTTTTTTGGAGGCCTAGGCTTTTGCAAAAAGCTTTCTAGAGGTACCACCGGAGCTTACCATGACCGAGTA
CAAGCCCACGGTGCGCCTCGCCACCCGCGACGACGTCCCCAGGGCCGTACGCACCCTCGCCGCCGCGTTC
GCCGACTACCCCGCCACGCGCCACACCGTCGATCCGGACCGCCACATCGAGCGGGTCACCGAGCTGCAAG
AACTCTTCCTCACGCGCGTCGGGCTCGACATCGGCAAGGTGTGGGTCGCGGACGACGGCGCCGCCGTGGC
GGTCTGGACCACGCCGGAGAGCGTCGAAGCGGGGGCGGTGTTCGCCGAGATCGGCCCGCGCATGGCCGAG
TTGAGCGGTTCCCGGCTGGCCGCGCAGCAACAGATGGAAGGCCTCCTGGCGCCGCACCGGCCCAAGGAGC
CCGCGTGGTTCCTGGCCACCGTCGGCGTCTCGCCCGACCACCAGGGCAAGGGTCTGGGCAGCGCCGTCGT
GCTCCCCGGAGTGGAGGCGGCCGAGCGCGCCGGGGTGCCCGCCTTCCTGGAGACCTCCGCGCCCCGCAAC
CTCCCCTTCTACGAGCGGCTCGGCTTCACCGTCACCGCCGACGTCGAGGTGCCCGAAGGACCGCGCACCT
GGTGCATGACCCGCAAGCCCGGTGCCAGTTAACGAATTCTAGATCTTGAGACAAATGGCAGTATTCATCC
ACAATTTTAAAAGAAAAGGGGGGATTGGGGGGTACAGTGCAGGGGAAAGAATAGTAGACATAATAGCAAC
AGACATACAAACTAAAGAATTACAAAAACAAATTACAAAAATTCAAAATTTTCGGGTTTATTACAGGGAC
AGCAGAGATCCACTTTGGCGCCGGCTCGAGGCCTGCAGGTGCAAAGATGGATAAAGTTTTAAACAGAGAG
GAATCTTTGCAGCTAATGGACCTTCTAGGTCTTGAAAGGAGTGGGAATTGGCTCCGGTGCCCGTCAGTGG
GCAGAGCGCACATCGCCCACAGTCCCCGAGAAGTTGGGGGGAGGGGTCGGCAATTGAACCGGTGCCTAGA
GAAGGTGGCGCGGGGTAAACTGGGAAAGTGATGTCGTGTACTGGCTCCGCCTTTTTCCCGAGGGTGGGGG
AGAACCGTATATAAGTGCAGTAGTCGCCGTGAACGTTCTTTTTCGCAACGGGTTTGCCGCCAGAACACAG
GTAAGTGCCGTGTGTGGTTCCCGCGGGCCTGGCCTCTTTACGGGTTATGGCCCTTGCGTGCCTTGAATTA
CTTCCACCTGGCTGCAGTACGTGATTCTTGATCCCGAGCTTCGGGTTGGAAGTGGGTGGGAGAGTTCGAG
GCCTTGCGCTTAAGGAGCCCCTTCGCCTCGTGCTTGAGTTGAGGCCTGGCCTGGGCGCTGGGGCCGCCGC
GTGCGAATCTGGTGGCACCTTCGCGCCTGTCTCGCTGCTTTCGATAAGTCTCTAGCCATTTAAAATTTTT
GATGACCTGCTGCGACGCTTTTTTTCTGGCAAGATAGTCTTGTAAATGCGGGCCAAGATCTGCACACTGG
TATTTCGGTTTTTGGGGCCGCGGGCGGCGACGGGGCCCGTGCGTCCCAGCGCACATGTTCGGCGAGGCGG
GGCCTGCGAGCGCGGCCACCGAGAATCGGACGGGGGTAGTCTCAAGCTGGCCGGCCTGCTCTGGTGCCTG
GCCTCGCGCCGCCGTGTATCGCCCCGCCCTGGGCGGCAAGGCTGGCCCGGTCGGCACCAGTTGCGTGAGC
GGAAAGATGGCCGCTTCCCGGCCCTGCTGCAGGGAGCTCAAAATGGAGGACGCGGCGCTCGGGAGAGCGG
GCGGGTGAGTCACCCACACAAAGGAAAAGGGCCTTTCCGTCCTCAGCCGTCGCTTCATGTGACTCCACGG
AGTACCGGGCGCCGTCCAGGCACCTCGATTAGTTCTCGAGCTTTTGGAGTACGTCGTCTTTAGGTTGGGG
GGAGGGGTTTTATGCGATGGAGTTTCCCCACACTGAGTGGGTGGAGACTGAAGTTAGGCCAGCTTGGCAC
TTGATGTAATTCTCCTTGGAATTTGCCCTTTTTGAGTTTGGATCTTGGTTCATTCTCAAGCCTCAGACAG
TGGTTCAAAGTTTTTTTCTTCCATTTCAGGTGTCGTGAGGCTAGCACCGCCACCATGGACAATGCAAGAA
TGAACTCCTTCCTGGAATACCCCATACTTAGCAGTGGCGACTCGGGGACCTGCTCAGCCCGAGCCTACCC
CTCGGACCATAGGATTACAACTTTCCAGTCGTGCGCGGTCAGCGCCAACAGTTGCGGCGGCGACGACCGC
TTCCTAGTGGGCAGGGGGGTGCAGATCGGTTCGCCCCACCACCACCACCACCACCACCATCGCCACCCCC
AGCCGGCTACCTACCAGACTTCCGGGAACCTGGGGGTGTCCTACTCCCACTCAAGTTGTGGTCCAAGCTA
TGGCTCACAGAACTTCAGTGCGCCTTACAGCCCCTACGCGTTAAATCAGGAAGCAGACGTAAGTGGTGGG
TACCCCCAGTGCGCTCCCGCTGTTTACTCTGGAAATCTCTCATCTCCCATGGTCCAGCATCACCACCACC
ACCAGGGTTATGCTGGGGGCGCGGTGGGCTCGCCTCAATACATTCACCACTCATATGGACAGGAGCACCA
GAGCCTGGCCCTGGCTACGTATAATAACTCCTTGTCCCCTCTCCACGCCAGCCACCAAGAAGCCTGTCGC
TCCCCCGCATCGGAGACATCTTCTCCAGCGCAGACTTTTGACTGGATGAAAGTCAAAAGAAACCCTCCCA
AAACAGGGAAAGTTGGAGAGTACGGCTACCTGGGTCAACCCAACGCGGTGCGCACCAACTTCACTACCAA
GCAGCTCACGGAACTGGAGAAGGAGTTCCACTTCAACAAGTACCTGACGCGCGCCCGCAGGGTGGAGATC
GCTGCATCCCTGCAGCTCAACGAGACCCAAGTGAAGATCTGGTTCCAGAACCGCCGAATGAAGCAAAAGA
AACGTGAGAAGGAGGGTCTCTTGCCCATCTCTCCGGCCACCCCGCCAGGAAACGACGAGAAGGCCGAGGA
ATCCTCAGAGAAGTCCAGCTCTTCGCCCTGCGTTCCTTCCCCGGGGTCTTCTACCTCAGACACTCTGACT
ACCTCCCACTAGTAATGAACTAGTCCGTAACTTGAAAGTATTTCGATTTCTTGGCTTTATATATCTTGTG
GAAAGGACGATTTTTCGATCAGAACTTTAGCTAGACGCGTTAAGTCGACAATCAACCTCTGGATTACAAA
ATTTGTGAAAGATTGACTGGTATTCTTAACTATGTTGCTCCTTTTACGCTATGTGGATACGCTGCTTTAA
TGCCTTTGTATCATGCTATTGCTTCCCGTATGGCTTTCATTTTCTCCTCCTTGTATAAATCCTGGTTGCT
GTCTCTTTATGAGGAGTTGTGGCCCGTTGTCAGGCAACGTGGCGTGGTGTGCACTGTGTTTGCTGACGCA
ACCCCCACTGGTTGGGGCATTGCCACCACCTGTCAGCTCCTTTCCGGGACTTTCGCTTTCCCCCTCCCTA
TTGCCACGGCGGAACTCATCGCCGCCTGCCTTGCCCGCTGCTGGACAGGGGCTCGGCTGTTGGGCACTGA
CAATTCCGTGGTGTTGTCGGGGAAATCATCGTCCTTTCCTTGGCTGCTCGCCTGTGTTGCCACCTGGATT
CTGCGCGGGACGTCCTTCTGCTACGTCCCTTCGGCCCTCAATCCAGCGGACCTTCCTTCCCGCGGCCTGC
TGCCGGCTCTGCGGCCTCTTCCGCGTCTTCGCCTTCGCCCTCAGACGAGTCGGATCTCCCTTTGGGCCGC
CTCCCCGCGTCGACTTTAAGACCAATGACTTACAAGGCAGCTGTAGATCTTAGCCACTTTTTAAAAGAAA
AGGGGGGACTGGAAGGGCTAATTCACTCCCAACGAAGACAAGATCTGCTTTTTGCTTGTACTGGGTCTCT
CTGGTTAGACCAGATCTGAGCCTGGGAGCTCTCTGGCTAACTAGGGAACCCACTGCTTAAGCCTCAATAA
AGCTTGCCTTGAGTGCTTCAAGTAGTGTGTGCCCGTCTGTTGTGTGACTCTGGTAACTAGAGATCCCTCA
GACCCTTTTAGTCAGTGTGGAAAATCTCTAGCAGTACGTATAGTAGTTCATGTCATCTTATTATTCAGTA
TTTATAACTTGCAAAGAAATGAATATCAGAGAGTGAGAGGAACTTGTTTATTGCAGCTTATAATGGTTAC
AAATAAAGCAATAGCATCACAAATTTCACAAATAAAGCATTTTTTTCACTGCATTCTAGTTGTGGTTTGT
CCAAACTCATCAATGTATCTTATCATGTCTGGCTCTAGCTATCCCGCCCCTAACTCCGCCCATCCCGCCC
CTAACTCCGCCCAGTTCCGCCCATTCTCCGCCCCATGGCTGACTAATTTTTTTTATTTATGCAGAGGCCG
AGGCCGCCTCGGCCTCTGAGCTATTCCAGAAGTAGTGAGGAGGCTTTTTTGGAGGCCTAGGGACGTACCC
AATTCGCCCTATAGTGAGTCGTATTACGCGCGCTCACTGGCCGTCGTTTTACAACGTCGTGACTGGGAAA
ACCCTGGCGTTACCCAACTTAATCGCCTTGCAGCACATCCCCCTTTCGCCAGCTGGCGTAATAGCGAAGA
GGCCCGCACCGATCGCCCTTCCCAACAGTTGCGCAGCCTGAATGGCGAATGGG
[124 nt withheld, positions 6704-6827]
C
[91 nt withheld, positions 6829-6919]
A
[49 nt withheld, positions 6921-6969]
CCTTTGACGTTGGAGTCCACGTTCTTT
[37 nt withheld, positions 6997-7033]
ACCCTATCTCGGTCTATTCTTTTGATTTATAAGGGATTTTGCCGATTTCGGCCTATTGGTTAAAAAATGA
GCTGATTTAACAAAAATTTAACGCGAATTTTAACAAAATATTAACGCTTACAATTTAGGTGGCACTTTTC
GGGGAAATGTGCGCGGAACCCCTATTTGTTTATTTTTCTAAATACATTCAAATATGTATCCGCTCATGAG
ACAATAACCCTGATAAATGCTTCAATAATATTGAAAAAGGAAGAGTATGAGTATTCAACATTTCCGTGTC
GCCCTTATTCCCTTTTTTGCGGCATTTTGCCTTCCTGTTTTTGCTCACCCAGAAACGCTGGTGAAAGTAA
AAGATGCTGAAGATCAGTTGGGTGCACGAGTGGGTTACATCGAACTGGATCTCAACAGCGGTAAGATCCT
TGAGAGTTTTCGCCCCGAAGAACGTTTTCCAATGATGAGCACTTTTAAAGTTCTGCTATGTGGCGCGGTA
TTATCCCGTATTGACGCCGGGCAAGAGCAACTCGGTCGCCGCATACACTATTCTCAGAATGACTTGGTTG
AGTACTCACCAGTCACAGAAAAGCATCTTACGGATGGCATGACAGTAAGAGAATTATGCAGTGCTGCCAT
AACCATGAGTGATAACACTGCGGCCAACTTACTTCTGACAACGATCGGAGGACCGAAGGAGCTAACCGCT
TTTTTGCACAACATGGGGGATCATGTAACTCGCCTTGATCGTTGGGAACCGGAGCTGAATGAAGCCATAC
CAAACGACGAGCGTGACACCACGATGCCTGTAGCAATGGCAACAACGTTGCGCAAACTATTAACTGGCGA
ACTACTTACTCTAGCTTCCCGGCAACAATTAATAGACTGGATGGAGGCGGATAAAGTTGCAGGACCACTT
CTGCGCTCGGCCCTTCCGGCTGGCTGGTTTATTGCTGATAAATCTGGAGCCGGTGAGCGTGGGTCTCGCG
GTATCATTGCAGCACTGGGGCCAGATGGTAAGCCCTCCCGTATCGTAGTTATCTACACGACGGGGAGTCA
GGCAACTATGGATGAACGAAATAGACAGATCGCTGAGATAGGTGCCTCACTGATTAAGCATTGGTAACTG
TCAGACCAAGTTTACTCATATATACTTTAGATTGATTTAAAACTTCATTTTTAATTTAAAAGGATCTAGG
TGAAGATCCTTTTTGATAATCTCATGACCAAAATCCCTTAACGTGAGTTTTCGTTCCACTGAGCGTCAGA
CCCCGTAGAAAAGATCAAAGGATCTTCTTGAGATCCTTTTTTTCTGCGCGTAATCTGCTGCTTGCAAACA
AAAAAACCACCGCTACCAGCGGTGGTTTGTTTGCCGGATCAAGAGCTACCAACTCTTTTTCCGAAGGTAA
CTGGCTTCAGCAGAGCGCAGATACCAAATACTGTTCTTCTAGTGTAGCCGTAGTTAGGCCACCACTTCAA
GAACTCTGTAGCACCGCCTACATACCTCGCTCTGCTAATCCTGTTACCAGTGGCTGCTGCCAGTGGCGAT
AAGTCGTGTCTTACCGGGTTGGACTCAAGACGATAGTTACCGGATAAGGCGCAGCGGTCGGGCTGAACGG
GGGGTTCGTGCACACAGCCCAGCTTGGAGCGAACGACCTACACCGAACTGAGATACCTACAGCGTGAGCT
ATGAGAAAGCGCCACGCTTCCCGAAGGGAGAAAGGCGGACAGGTATCCGGTAAGCGGCAGGGTCGGAACA
GGAGAGCGCACGAGGGAGCTTCCAGGGGGAAACGCCTGGTATCTTTATAGTCCTGTCGGGTTTCGCCACC
TCTGACTTGAGCGTCGATTTTTGTGATGCTCGTCAGGGGGGCGGAGCCTATGGAAAAACGCCAGCAACGC
GGCCTTTTTACGGTTCCTGGCCTTTTGCTGGCCTTTTGCTCACATGTTCTTTCCTGCGTTATCCCCTGAT
TCTGTGGATAACCGTATTACCGCCTTTGAGTGAGCTGATACCGCTCGCCGCAGCCGAACGACCGAGCGCA
GCGAGTCAGTGAGCGAGGAAGCGGAAGAGCGCCCAATACGCAAACCGCCTCTCCCCGCGCGTTGGCCGAT
TCATTAATGCAGCTGGCACGACAGGTTTCCCGACTGGAAAGCGGGCAGTGAGCGCAACGCAATTAATGTG
AGTTAGCTCACTCATTAGGCACCCCAGGCTTTACACTTTATGCTTCCGGCTCGTATGTTGTGTGGAATTG
TGAGCGGATAACAATTTCACACAGGAAACAGCTATGACCATGATTACGCCAAGCGCGCAATTAACCCTCA
CTAAAGGGAACAAAAGCTGGAGCTGCAAGC
Features (pLannotate 1.2.2; 31 found; start..end, strand, type, name):
      5..231     +  promoter       RSV promoter: Rous sarcoma virus enhancer/promoter
    232..412     +  LTR            5' LTR (truncated): truncated 5' long terminal repeat (LTR) from HIV-1
    459..584     +  misc_feature   HIV-1 Ψ: packaging signal of human immunodeficiency virus type 1
    568..931     +  CDS            HIV-1 gag (fragment): gag protein from human immunodeficiency virus 1; gag
   1077..1310    +  misc_feature   RRE: The Rev response element (RRE) of HIV-1 allows for Rev-dependent mRNA export from the nucleus to the cytoplasm.
   1687..1713    +  CDS            Rev (fragment): human immunodeficiency virus 1 (HIV-1) Rev protein; rev; enhances nuclear export of unspliced and incompletely spliced viral mRNAs
   1720..1743    +  promoter       SV40 promoter (fragment): SV40 early promoter
   1744..1815    +  promoter       SV40 promoter (fragment): SV40 enhancer and early promoter
   1839..1974    +  rep_origin     SV40 ori: SV40 origin of replication
   2020..2616    +  CDS            PuroR (fragment): puromycin N-acetyltransferase; pac from Streptomyces; confers resistance to puromycin
   2665..2782    +  misc_feature   cPPT/CTS: central polypurine tract and central termination sequence of HIV-1
   2847..2913    +  CDS            small t antigen (fragment): SV40 (simian virus 40) small t antigen
   2920..4098    +  promoter       EF-1α promoter: strong constitutive promoter for human elongation factor EF-1α
   4115..5119    +  CDS            HOXA1: HXA1_HUMAN - Also known as HOX1F. Experimental evidence at protein level: Swiss-Prot protein existence level 1. Sequence-specific transcription factor (By similarity). Regulates multiple developmental processes including brainstem, inner and outer ear, abducens nerve and cardiovascular development and morphogenesis as well as cognition and behavior (PubMed:16155570). Also part of a developmental regulatory system that provides cells with specific positional identities on the anterior-posterior axis. Acts on the anterior body structures. Seems to act in the maintenance and/or generation of hind
   5135..5188    +  promoter       U6 promoter (fragment): RNA polymerase III promoter for human U6 snRNA
   5230..5818    +  misc_feature   WPRE: woodchuck hepatitis virus posttranscriptional regulatory element
   5869..5888    +  misc_feature   cPPT/CTS (fragment): central polypurine tract and central termination sequence of HIV-1
   5890..6123    +  LTR            3' LTR (ΔU3): self-inactivating 3' long terminal repeat (LTR) from HIV-1
   6201..6322    +  polyA_signal   SV40 poly(A) signal: SV40 polyadenylation signal
   6362..6497    +  rep_origin     SV40 ori: SV40 origin of replication
   6518..6536    -  promoter       T7 promoter: promoter for bacteriophage T7 RNA polymerase
   6544..6699    +  CDS            lacZα (fragment): LacZα fragment of β-galactosidase; lacZ fragment
   6704..7132    +  rep_origin     f1 ori (sequence partly withheld): f1 bacteriophage origin of replication; arrow indicates direction of (+) strand synthesis
   7185..7289    +  promoter       AmpR promoter: bla
   7290..8150    +  CDS            AmpR: β-lactamase; bla; confers resistance to ampicillin, carbenicillin, and related antibiotics
   8321..8909    +  rep_origin     ori: high-copy-number ColE1/pMB1/pBR322/pUC origin of replication
   9092..9184    +  CDS            lacI (fragment): lac repressor; lacI; The lac repressor binds to the lac operator to inhibit transcription in E. coli. This inhibition can be relieved by adding lactose or isopropyl-β-D-thiogalactopyranoside (IPTG).
   9197..9218    +  protein_bind   CAP binding site: CAP binding activates transcription in the presence of cAMP. E. coli catabolite activator protein
   9233..9263    +  promoter       lac promoter: promoter for the E. coli lac operon
   9271..9287    +  protein_bind   lac operator: The lac repressor binds to the lac operator to inhibit transcription in E. coli. This inhibition can be relieved by adding lactose or isopropyl-β-D-thiogalactopyranoside (IPTG). lac repressor encoded by lacI
   9332..9350    +  promoter       T3 promoter: promoter for bacteriophage T3 RNA polymerase
