[The description below was written by a language model from this plasmid's Addgene catalogue record and pLannotate feature annotations shown in this document.]
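Description:
TFORF3103 is a third-generation-style, self-inactivating lentiviral expression plasmid built on the pLX_TRC317 backbone and carrying the human HOXA1 open reading frame, one member of a barcoded transcription factor ORF collection. In bacteria it is maintained through a high-copy ColE1/pUC-type origin and selected with ampicillin via the β-lactamase gene. An f1 origin and remnants of a lac/lacZα cloning region flanked by T7 and T3 promoters are also annotated in the backbone. The depositor notes that the plasmid can recombine, which is common for LTR-containing vectors and is consistent with the use of a recombination-reducing growth strain.

The viral portion begins with an RSV promoter fused to a truncated HIV-1 5' LTR, which drives Tat-independent production of the genomic RNA in packaging cells. It is followed by the Ψ packaging signal with a partial gag sequence, the Rev response element for nuclear export, and a cPPT/CTS that aids nuclear import of the provirus. An SV40 early promoter drives puromycin N-acetyltransferase, allowing selection of transduced mammalian cells. A separate EF-1α promoter drives strong constitutive expression of HOXA1, a homeobox factor involved in anterior-posterior patterning and hindbrain development. Downstream lie a WPRE, which enhances transcript stability and expression, and the ΔU3 3' LTR, which inactivates the viral promoter after integration.

According to the record, each construct in the collection carries a unique 24-bp barcode, though the barcode is not annotated as a separate feature in the table. It allows the overexpressed factor to be identified by sequencing in pooled screens, such as those for directed differentiation.
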