Addgene plasmid #144579: TFORF3103
Purpose: Lentiviral vector for overexpressing transcription factor ORFs with unique 24-bp barcodes. Barcodes facilitate identification of transcription factors in pooled screens.
Depositing lab: Feng Zhang. Depositing organization: Broad Institute. Publication: A transcription factor atlas of directed differentiation. Joung J, Ma S, Tay T, Geiger-Schuller KR, Kirchgatterer PC, Verdine VK, Guo B, Arias-Garcia MA, Allen WE, Singh A, Kuksenko O, Abudayyeh OO, Gootenberg JS, Fu Z, Macrae RK, Buenrostro JD, Regev A, Zhang F. Cell. 2023 Jan 5;186(1):209-229.e26. doi: 10.1016/j.cell.2022.11.026. PubMed 36608654.
Backbone
  Vector backbone: pLX_TRC317
  Backbone manufacturer: Broad Institute Genetic Perturbation Platform
  Backbone size w/o insert (bp): 8264
  Vector type: Mammalian Expression, Lentiviral
  Selectable markers: Puromycin
Growth in bacteria
  Bacterial resistance: Ampicillin, 100 μg/mL
  Growth temperature: 37°C
  Growth strain: NEB Stable
  Copy number: High Copy
Gene/Insert
  Gene/Insert name: HOXA1
  Species: H. sapiens (human)
  Insert size (bp): 1109
  Entrez Gene: HOXA1 (a.k.a. BSAS, HOX1, HOX1F)
  Promoter: EF1a
  Cloning method: Unknown
  Sequencing primers: 5′ GGGTGGAGACTGAAGTTAGGCCAG; 3′ CACATAGCGTAAAAGGAGCAACATAG
Resource information
  A portion of this plasmid was derived from a plasmid made by: Genewiz synthesis
Terms and licenses: Academic/Nonprofit Terms; Industry Terms: Not Available to Industry
Depositor comments: NM_005522.4 . The transcription factor ORF portion of this plasmid was synthesized by Genewiz. Please test multiple small colonies in case of plasmid recombination. To make this collection available in a timely manner, a portion of this collection was not fully sequenced by Addgene. If an Addgene verified full plasmid sequence is not available, please contact us prior to placing an order to request the full sequence.
How to cite: TFORF3103 was a gift from Feng Zhang (Addgene plasmid # 144579 ; http://n2t.net/addgene:144579 ; RRID:Addgene_144579)
