>Addgene plasmid #144579 | TFORF3103 | depositor partial sequence | sequence record 285852 | Insert
ACCGCCACCATGGACAATGCAAGAATGAACTCCTTCCTGGAATACCCCATACTTAGCAGTGGCGACTCGG
GGACCTGCTCAGCCCGAGCCTACCCCTCGGACCATAGGATTACAACTTTCCAGTCGTGCGCGGTCAGCGC
CAACAGTTGCGGCGGCGACGACCGCTTCCTAGTGGGCAGGGGGGTGCAGATCGGTTCGCCCCACCACCAC
CACCACCACCACCATCGCCACCCCCAGCCGGCTACCTACCAGACTTCCGGGAACCTGGGGGTGTCCTACT
CCCACTCAAGTTGTGGTCCAAGCTATGGCTCACAGAACTTCAGTGCGCCTTACAGCCCCTACGCGTTAAA
TCAGGAAGCAGACGTAAGTGGTGGGTACCCCCAGTGCGCTCCCGCTGTTTACTCTGGAAATCTCTCATCT
CCCATGGTCCAGCATCACCACCACCACCAGGGTTATGCTGGGGGCGCGGTGGGCTCGCCTCAATACATTC
ACCACTCATATGGACAGGAGCACCAGAGCCTGGCCCTGGCTACGTATAATAACTCCTTGTCCCCTCTCCA
CGCCAGCCACCAAGAAGCCTGTCGCTCCCCCGCATCGGAGACATCTTCTCCAGCGCAGACTTTTGACTGG
ATGAAAGTCAAAAGAAACCCTCCCAAAACAGGGAAAGTTGGAGAGTACGGCTACCTGGGTCAACCCAACG
CGGTGCGCACCAACTTCACTACCAAGCAGCTCACGGAACTGGAGAAGGAGTTCCACTTCAACAAGTACCT
GACGCGCGCCCGCAGGGTGGAGATCGCTGCATCCCTGCAGCTCAACGAGACCCAAGTGAAGATCTGGTTC
CAGAACCGCCGAATGAAGCAAAAGAAACGTGAGAAGGAGGGTCTCTTGCCCATCTCTCCGGCCACCCCGC
CAGGAAACGACGAGAAGGCCGAGGAATCCTCAGAGAAGTCCAGCTCTTCGCCCTGCGTTCCTTCCCCGGG
GTCTTCTACCTCAGACACTCTGACTACCTCCCACTAGTAATGAACTAGTCCGTAACTTGAAAGTATTTCG
ATTTCTTGGCTTTATATATCTTGTGGAAAGGACGATTTTTCGATCAGAACTTTAGCTAG
