>Addgene plasmid #144579 | TFORF3103 | depositor partial sequence | sequence record 285853 | Barcode
TTTTTCGATCAGAACTTTAGCTAG
